>Addgene plasmid #166144 | pAG426GAL-mRuby3 | addgene full sequence | sequence record 328579 | Addgene NGS Result
GACGAAAGGGCCTCGTGATACGCCTATTTTTATAGGTTAATGTCATGATAATAATGGTTTCTTAGTATGA
TCCAATATCAAAGGAAATGATAGCATTGAAGGATGAGACTAATCCAATTGAGGAGTGGCAGCATATAGAA
CAGCTAAAGGGTAGTGCTGAAGGAAGCATACGATACCCCGCATGGAATGGGATAATATCACAGGAGGTAC
TAGACTACCTTTCATCCTACATAAATAGACGCATATAAGTACGCATTTAAGCATAAACACGCACTATGCC
GTTCTTCTCATGTATATATATATACAGGCAACACGCAGATATAGGTGCGACGTGAACAGTGAGCTGTATG
TGCGCAGCTCGCGTTGCATTTTCGGAAGCGCTCGTTTTCGGAAACGCTTTGAAGTTCCTATTCCGAAGTT
CCTATTCTCTAGAAAGTATAGGAACTTCAGAGCGCTTTTGAAAACCAAAAGCGCTCTGAAGACGCACTTT
CAAAAAACCAAAAACGCACCGGACTGTAACGAGCTACTAAAATATTGCGAATACCGCTTCCACAAACATT
GCTCAAAAGTATCTCTTTGCTATATATCTCTGTGCTATATCCCTATATAACCTACCCATCCACCTTTCGC
TCCTTGAACTTGCATCTAAACTCGACCTCTACATTTTTTATGTTTATCTCTAGTATTACTCTTTAGACAA
AAAAATTGTAGTAAGAACTATTCATAGAGTGAATCGAAAACAATACGAAAATGTAAACATTTCCTATACG
TAGTATATAGAGACAAAATAGAAGAAACCGTTCATAATTTTCTGACCAATGAAGAATCATCAACGCTATC
ACTTTCTGTTCACAAAGTATGCGCAATCCACATCGGTATAGAATATAATCGGGGATGCCTTTATCTTGAA
AAAATGCACCCGCAGCTTCGCTAGTAATCAGTAAACGCGGGAAGTGGAGTCAGGCTTTTTTTATGGAAGA
GAAAATAGACACCAAAGTAGCCTTCTTCTAACCTTAACGGACCTACAGTGCAAAAAGTTATCAAGAGACT
GCATTATAGAGCGCACAAAGGAGAAAAAAAGTAATCTAAGATGCTTTGTTAGAAAAATAGCGCTCTCGGG
ATGCATTTTTGTAGAACAAAAAAGAAGTATAGATTCTTTGTTGGTAAAATAGCGCTCTCGCGTTGCATTT
CTGTTCTGTAAAAATGCAGCTCAGATTCTTTGTTTGAAAAATTAGCGCTCTCGCGTTGCATTTTTGTTTT
ACAAAAATGAAGCACAGATTCTTCGTTGGTAAAATAGCGCTTTCGCGTTGCATTTCTGTTCTGTAAAAAT
GCAGCTCAGATTCTTTGTTTGAAAAATTAGCGCTCTCGCGTTGCATTTTTGTTCTACAAAATGAAGCACA
GATGCTTCGTTCAGGTGGCACTTTTCGGGGAAATGTGCGCGGAACCCCTATTTGTTTATTTTTCTAAATA
CATTCAAATATGTATCCGCTCATGAGACAATAACCCTGATAAATGCTTCAATAATATTGAAAAAGGAAGA
GTATGAGTATTCAACATTTCCGTGTCGCCCTTATTCCCTTTTTTGCGGCATTTTGCCTTCCTGTTTTTGC
TCACCCAGAAACGCTGGTGAAAGTAAAAGATGCTGAAGATCAGTTGGGTGCACGAGTGGGTTACATCGAA
CTGGATCTCAACAGCGGTAAGATCCTTGAGAGTTTTCGCCCCGAAGAACGTTTTCCAATGATGAGCACTT
TTAAAGTTCTGCTATGTGGCGCGGTATTATCCCGTATTGACGCCGGGCAAGAGCAACTCGGTCGCCGCAT
ACACTATTCTCAGAATGACTTGGTTGAGTACTCACCAGTCACAGAAAAGCATCTTACGGATGGCATGACA
GTAAGAGAATTATGCAGTGCTGCCATAACCATGAGTGATAACACTGCGGCCAACTTACTTCTGACAACGA
TCGGAGGACCGAAGGAGCTAACCGCTTTTTTGCACAACATGGGGGATCATGTAACTCGCCTTGATCGTTG
GGAACCGGAGCTGAATGAAGCCATACCAAACGACGAGCGTGACACCACGATGCCTGTAGCAATGGCAACA
ACGTTGCGCAAACTATTAACTGGCGAACTACTTACTCTAGCTTCCCGGCAACAATTAATAGACTGGATGG
AGGCGGATAAAGTTGCAGGACCACTTCTGCGCTCGGCCCTTCCGGCTGGCTGGTTTATTGCTGATAAATC
TGGAGCCGGTGAGCGTGGGTCTCGCGGTATCATTGCAGCACTGGGGCCAGATGGTAAGCCCTCCCGTATC
GTAGTTATCTACACGACGGGGAGTCAGGCAACTATGGATGAACGAAATAGACAGATCGCTGAGATAGGTG
CCTCACTGATTAAGCATTGGTAACTGTCAGACCAAGTTTACTCATATATACTTTAGATTGATTTAAAACT
TCATTTTTAATTTAAAAGGATCTAGGTGAAGATCCTTTTTGATAATCTCATGACCAAAATCCCTTAACGT
GAGTTTTCGTTCCACTGAGCGTCAGACCCCGTAGAAAAGATCAAAGGATCTTCTTGAGATCCTTTTTTTC
TGCGCGTAATCTGCTGCTTGCAAACAAAAAAACCACCGCTACCAGCGGTGGTTTGTTTGCCGGATCAAGA
GCTACCAACTCTTTTTCCGAAGGTAACTGGCTTCAGCAGAGCGCAGATACCAAATACTGTTCTTCTAGTG
TAGCCGTAGTTAGGCCACCACTTCAAGAACTCTGTAGCACCGCCTACATACCTCGCTCTGCTAATCCTGT
TACCAGTGGCTGCTGCCAGTGGCGATAAGTCGTGTCTTACCGGGTTGGACTCAAGACGATAGTTACCGGA
TAAGGCGCAGCGGTCGGGCTGAACGGGGGGTTCGTGCACACAGCCCAGCTTGGAGCGAACGACCTACACC
GAACTGAGATACCTACAGCGTGAGCTATGAGAAAGCGCCACGCTTCCCGAAGGGAGAAAGGCGGACAGGT
ATCCGGTAAGCGGCAGGGTCGGAACAGGAGAGCGCACGAGGGAGCTTCCAGGGGGAAACGCCTGGTATCT
TTATAGTCCTGTCGGGTTTCGCCACCTCTGACTTGAGCGTCGATTTTTGTGATGCTCGTCAGGGGGGCGG
AGCCTATGGAAAAACGCCAGCAACGCGGCCTTTTTACGGTTCCTGGCCTTTTGCTGGCCTTTTGCTCACA
TGTTCTTTCCTGCGTTATCCCCTGATTCTGTGGATAACCGTATTACCGCCTTTGAGTGAGCTGATACCGC
TCGCCGCAGCCGAACGACCGAGCGCAGCGAGTCAGTGAGCGAGGAAGCGGAAGAGCGCCCAATACGCAAA
CCGCCTCTCCCCGCGCGTTGGCCGATTCATTAATGCAGCTGGCACGACAGGTTTCCCGACTGGAAAGCGG
GCAGTGAGCGCAACGCAATTAATGTGAGTTAGCTCACTCATTAGGCACCCCAGGCTTTACACTTTATGCT
TCCGGCTCGTATGTTGTGTGGAATTGTGAGCGGATAACAATTTCACACAGGAAACAGCTATGACCATGAT
TACGCCAAGCGCGCAATTAACCCTCACTAAAGGGAACAAAAGCTGGAGCTCTAGTACGGATTAGAAGCCG
CCGAGCGGGTGACAGCCCTCCGAAGGAAGACTCTCCTCCGTGCGTCCTCGTCTTCACCGGTCGCGTTCCT
GAAACGCAGATGTGCCTCGCGCCGCACTGCTCCGAACAATAAAGATTCTACAATACTAGCTTTTATGGTT
ATGAAGAGGAAAAATTGGCAGTAACCTGGCCCCACAAACCTTCAAATGAACGAATCAAATTAACAACCAT
AGGATGATAATGCGATTAGTTTTTTAGCCTTATTTCTGGGGTAATTAATCAGCGAAGCGATGATTTTTGA
TCTATTAACAGATATATAAATGCAAAAACTGCATAACCACTTTAACTAATACTTTCAACATTTTCGGTTT
GTATTACTTCTTATTCAAATGTAATAAAAGTATCAACAAAAAATTGTTAATATACCTCTATACTTTAACG
TCAAGGAGAAAAAACCCCGGATTCTAGAACTAGTGGATCCCCCATCACAAGTTTGTACAAAAAAGCAGGC
TTCGAAGGAGATAACAAAATGGTGTCTAAGGGCGAAGAGCTGATCAAGGAAAATATGCGTATGAAGGTGG
TCATGGAAGGTTCGGTCAACGGCCACCAATTCAAATGCACAGGTGAAGGAGAAGGCAGACCGTACGAGGG
AGTGCAAACCATGAGGATCAAAGTCATCGAGGGAGGACCCCTGCCATTTGCCTTTGACATTCTTGCCACG
TCGTTCATGTATGGCAGCCGTACCTTTATCAAGTACCCGGCCGACATCCCTGATTTCTTTAAACAGTCCT
TTCCTGAGGGTTTTACTTGGGAAAGAGTTACGAGATACGAAGATGGTGGAGTCGTCACCGTCACGCAGGA
CACCAGCCTTGAGGATGGCGAGCTCGTCTACAACGTCAAGGTCAGAGGGGTAAACTTTCCCTCCAATGGT
CCCGTGATGCAGAAGAAGACCAAGGGTTGGGAGCCTAATACAGAGATGATGTATCCAGCAGATGGTGGTC
TGAGAGGATACACTGACATCGCACTGAAAGTTGATGGTGGTGGCCATCTGCACTGCAACTTCGTGACAAC
TTACAGGTCAAAAAAGACCGTCGGGAACATCAAGATGCCCGGTGTCCATGCCGTTGATCACCGCCTGGAA
AGGATCGAGGAGAGTGACAATGAAACCTACGTAGTGCAAAGAGAAGTGGCAGTTGCCAAATACAGCAACC
TTGGTGGTGGCATGGACGAGCTGTACAAGTAAGACCCAGCTTTCTTGTACAAAGTGGTGATGGGCTGCAG
GAATTCGATATCAAGCTTATCGATACCGTCGACCTCGAGTCATGTAATTAGTTATGTCACGCTTACATTC
ACGCCCTCCCCCCACATCCGCTCTAACCGAAAAGGAAGGAGTTAGACAACCTGAAGTCTAGGTCCCTATT
TATTTTTTTATAGTTATGTTAGTATTAAGAACGTTATTTATATTTCAAATTTTTCTTTTTTTTCTGTACA
GACGCGTGTACGCATGTAACATTATACTGAAAACCTTGCTTGAGAAGGTTTTGGGACGCTCGAAGGCTTT
AATTTGCGGCCGGTACCCAATTCGCCCTATAGTGAGTCGTATTACGCGCGCTCACTGGCCGTCGTTTTAC
AACGTCGTGACTGGGAAAACCCTGGCGTTACCCAACTTAATCGCCTTGCAGCACATCCCCCTTTCGCCAG
CTGGCGTAATAGCGAAGAGGCCCGCACCGATCGCCCTTCCCAACAGTTGCGCAGCCTGAATGGCGAATGG
[124 nt withheld, positions 5391-5514]
C
[91 nt withheld, positions 5516-5606]
A
[49 nt withheld, positions 5608-5656]
CCTTTGACGTTGGAGTCCACGTTCTTT
[37 nt withheld, positions 5684-5720]
ACCCTATCTCGGTCTATTCTTTTGATTTATAAGGGATTTTGCCGATTTCGGCCTATTGGTTAAAAAATGA
GCTGATTTAACAAAAATTTAACGCGAATTTTAACAAAATATTAACGCTTACAATTTCCTGATGCGGTATT
TTCTCCTTACGCATCTGTGCGGTATTTCACACCGCATAGGGTAATAACTGATATAATTAAATTGAAGCTC
TAATTTGTGAGTTTAGTATACATGCATTTACTTATAATACAGTTTTTTAGTTTTGCTGGCCGCATCTTCT
CAAATATGCTTCCCAGCCTGCTTTTCTGTAACGTTCACCCTCTACCTTAGCATCCCTTCCCTTTGCAAAT
AGTCCTCTTCCAACAATAATAATGTCAGATCCTGTAGAGACCACATCATCCACGGTTCTATACTGTTGAC
CCAATGCGTCTCCCTTGTCATCTAAACCCACACCGGGTGTCATAATCAACCAATCGTAACCTTCATCTCT
TCCACCCATGTCTCTTTGAGCAATAAAGCCGATAACAAAATCTTTGTCGCTCTTCGCAATGTCAACAGTA
CCCTTAGTATATTCTCCAGTAGATAGGGAGCCCTTGCATGACAATTCTGCTAACATCAAAAGGCCTCTAG
GTTCCTTTGTTACTTCTTCTGCCGCCTGCTTCAAACCGCTAACAATACCTGGGCCCACCACACCGTGTGC
ATTCGTAATGTCTGCCCATTCTGCTATTCTGTATACACCCGCAGAGTACTGCAATTTGACTGTATTACCA
ATGTCAGCAAATTTTCTGTCTTCGAAGAGTAAAAAATTGTACTTGGCGGATAATGCCTTTAGCGGCTTAA
CTGTGCCCTCCATGGAAAAATCAGTCAAGATATCCACATGTGTTTTTAGTAAACAAATTTTGGGACCTAA
TGCTTCAACTAACTCCAGTAATTCCTTGGTGGTACGAACATCCAATGAAGCACACAAGTTTGTTTGCTTT
TCGTGCATGATATTAAATAGCTTGGCAGCAACAGGACTAGGATGAGTAGCAGCACGTTCCTTATATGTAG
CTTTCGACATGATTTATCTTCGTTTCCTGCAGGTTTTTGTTCTGTGCAGTTGGGTTAAGAATACTGGGCA
ATTTCATGTTTCTTCAACACTACATATGCGTATATATACCAATCTAAGTCTGTGCTCCTTCCTTCGTTCT
TCCTTCTGTTCGGAGATTACCGAATCAAAAAAATTTCAAGGAAACCGAAATCAAAAAAAAGAATAAAAAA
AAAATGATGAATTGAAAAGGTGGTATGGTGCACTCTCAGTACAATCTGCTCTGATGCCGCATAGTTAAGC
CAGCCCCGACACCCGCCAACACCCGCTGACGCGCCCTGACGGGCTTGTCTGCTCCCGGCATCCGCTTACA
GACAAGCTGTGACCGTCTCCGGGAGCTGCATGTGTCAGAGGTTTTCACCGTCATCACCGAAACGCGCGA
Features (pLannotate 1.2.2; 24 found; start..end, strand, type, name):
     69..1411    +  rep_origin     2μ ori: yeast 2μ plasmid origin of replication
   1438..1542    +  promoter       AmpR promoter: bla
   1543..2403    +  CDS            AmpR: β-lactamase; bla; confers resistance to ampicillin, carbenicillin, and related antibiotics
   2574..3162    +  rep_origin     ori: high-copy-number ColE1/pMB1/pBR322/pUC origin of replication
   3345..3437    +  CDS            lacI (fragment): lac repressor; lacI; The lac repressor binds to the lac operator to inhibit transcription in E. coli. This inhibition can be relieved by adding lactose or isopropyl-β-D-thiogalactopyranoside (IPTG).
   3450..3471    +  protein_bind   CAP binding site: CAP binding activates transcription in the presence of cAMP. E. coli catabolite activator protein
   3486..3516    +  promoter       lac promoter: promoter for the E. coli lac operon
   3524..3540    +  protein_bind   lac operator: The lac repressor binds to the lac operator to inhibit transcription in E. coli. This inhibition can be relieved by adding lactose or isopropyl-β-D-thiogalactopyranoside (IPTG). lac repressor encoded by lacI
   3585..3603    +  promoter       T3 promoter: promoter for bacteriophage T3 RNA polymerase
   3627..4068    +  promoter       GAL1 promoter: S. cerevisiae GAL1; inducible promoter, regulated by Gal4
   4083..4103    +  misc_feature   MCS (fragment): pBluescript multiple cloning site
   4107..4131    +  protein_bind   attB1: mutant version of attB; recombination site for the Gateway® BP reaction BP Clonase™
   4149..4859    +  CDS            mRuby3: mRuby3 is a basic (constitutively fluorescent) red fluorescent protein published in 2016, derived from Entacmaea quadricolor. It has low acid sensitivity.
   4864..4888    -  protein_bind   attB2: mutant version of attB; recombination site for the Gateway® BP reaction BP Clonase™
   4892..4939    +  misc_feature   MCS (fragment): pBluescript multiple cloning site
   4940..5187    +  terminator     CYC1 terminator: S. cerevisiae CYC1; transcription terminator for CYC1
   5206..5224    -  promoter       T7 promoter: promoter for bacteriophage T7 RNA polymerase
   5232..5387    +  CDS            lacZα (fragment): LacZα fragment of β-galactosidase; lacZ fragment
   5391..5819    +  rep_origin     f1 ori (sequence partly withheld): f1 bacteriophage origin of replication; arrow indicates direction of (+) strand synthesis
   5847..5898    -  misc_feature   bom (fragment): basis of mobility region from pBR322
   5977..6780    -  CDS            URA3: orotidine-5'-phosphate decarboxylase, required for uracil biosynthesis; S. cerevisiae URA3; yeast auxotrophic marker, counterselectable with 5-fluoroorotic acid (5-FOA)
   6781..6996    -  promoter       URA3 promoter: S. cerevisiae URA3
   7004..7053    -  misc_feature   bom (fragment): basis of mobility region from pBR322
   7155..1       -  CDS            rop (fragment) (across the origin): Rop protein, which maintains plasmids at low copy number; rop
