[The description below was written by a language model from this plasmid's Addgene catalogue record and pLannotate feature annotations shown in this document.]
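Description:
pAG426GAL-mRuby3 is a 7.2 kb yeast expression plasmid built on the pRS426 backbone, designed as an E. coli–Saccharomyces cerevisiae shuttle vector. In bacteria it is maintained at high copy through a ColE1/pUC-type origin and selected with ampicillin via the β-lactamase gene. In yeast it replicates episomally at high copy through the 2μ origin and is selected by complementation of uracil auxotrophy with URA3, a marker that can also be counterselected with 5-fluoroorotic acid. An f1 origin and remnants of the pBluescript-derived cloning region (lac promoter and operator, lacZα fragment, flanking T3 and T7 promoters) are carried over from the parental vector and play no role in yeast expression.

The payload is a single expression cassette in which the GAL1 promoter drives the coding sequence for mRuby3, a constitutively fluorescent red protein derived from Entacmaea quadricolor, followed by the CYC1 transcription terminator. GAL1 is regulated by Gal4, so expression is induced by galactose. The mRuby3 open reading frame is bracketed by attB1 and attB2 sites, the footprint of the Gateway recombination reaction used to move the insert into the destination vector. No other fusion partner or epitope tag is annotated, so the plasmid appears to express mRuby3 on its own.

The stated purpose is galactose-inducible, high-copy expression of mRuby3 in yeast. The associated work concerns protein aggregates with prion-like and phase-separation properties, which suggests use as a fluorescent-protein-only control alongside tagged candidate proteins, although the record does not state this explicitly.
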