Addgene plasmid #166144: pAG426GAL-mRuby3
Purpose: mRuby3 expression under the control of the Galactose-inducible promoter in yeast. Contains 2 um element for high copy within yeast.
Depositing lab: Daniel Jarosz. Depositing organization: Stanford University. Publication: Identification of protein aggregates in the aging vertebrate brain with prion-like and phase-separation properties. Harel I, Chen YR, Ziv I, Singh PP, Heinzer D, Navarro Negredo P, Goshtchevsky U, Wang W, Astre G, Moses E, McKay A, Machado BE, Hebestreit K, Yin S, Sanchez Alvarado A, Jarosz DF, Brunet A. Cell Rep. 2024 Jun 25;43(6):112787. doi: 10.1016/j.celrep.2023.112787. Epub 2024 May 28. PubMed 38810650.
Backbone
  Vector backbone: pRS426
  Vector type: Yeast Expression
  Selectable markers: URA3
Growth in bacteria
  Bacterial resistance: Ampicillin, 100 μg/mL
  Growth temperature: 37°C
  Growth strain: DH5alpha
  Copy number: High Copy
Gene/Insert
  Gene/Insert name: mRuby3
  Species: Synthetic
  Promoter: GAL1
  Cloning method: Gateway Cloning
Terms and licenses: Academic/Nonprofit Terms; Industry Terms: Not Available to Industry
Depositor comments: Please visit https://doi.org/10.1101/2022.02.26.482115 for bioRxiv preprint. Also see Chen and Harel et al. 2024 (https://doi.org/10.1016/j.devcel.2024.04.014)
How to cite: pAG426GAL-mRuby3 was a gift from Daniel Jarosz (Addgene plasmid # 166144 ; http://n2t.net/addgene:166144 ; RRID:Addgene_166144)
